>Addgene plasmid | pT7-EGFP-C1-HsGIGYF2_1-180_AE | analyzer sequence | sequence record 291026
TAGTTATTAATAGTAATCAATTACGGGGTCATTAGTTCATAGCCCATATATGGAGTTCCGCGTTACATAA
CTTACGGTAAATGGCCCGCCTGGCTGACCGCCCAACGACCCCCGCCCATTGACGTCAATAATGACGTATG
TTCCCATAGTAACGCCAATAGGGACTTTCCATTGACGTCAATGGGTGGAGTATTTACGGTAAACTGCCCA
CTTGGCAGTACATCAAGTGTATCATATGCCAAGTACGCCCCCTATTGACGTCAATGACGGTAAATGGCCC
GCCTGGCATTATGCCCAGTACATGACCTTATGGGACTTTCCTACTTGGCAGTACATCTACGTATTAGTCA
TCGCTATTACCATGGTGATGCGGTTTTGGCAGTACATCAATGGGCGTGGATAGCGGTTTGACTCACGGGG
ATTTCCAAGTCTCCACCCCATTGACGTCAATGGGAGTTTGTTTTGGCACCAAAATCAACGGGACTTTCCA
AAATGTCGTAACAACTCCGCCCCATTGACGCAAATGGGCGGTAGGCGTGTACGGTGGGAGGTCTATATAA
GCAGAGCTCTCTGGCTAACTAGAGAACCCACTGCTTACTGGCTTATCGAAATTAATACGACTCACTATAG
GGAGACCCAAGCTCTAGCGCTACCGGTCGCCACCATGGTGAGCAAGGGCGAGGAGCTGTTCACCGGGGTG
GTGCCCATCCTGGTCGAGCTGGACGGCGACGTAAACGGCCACAAGTTCAGCGTGTCCGGCGAGGGCGAGG
GCGATGCCACCTACGGCAAGCTGACCCTGAAGTTCATCTGCACCACCGGCAAGCTGCCCGTGCCCTGGCC
CACCCTCGTGACCACCCTGACCTACGGCGTGCAGTGCTTCAGCCGCTACCCCGACCACATGAAGCAGCAC
GACTTCTTCAAGTCCGCCATGCCCGAAGGCTACGTCCAGGAGCGCACCATCTTCTTCAAGGACGACGGCA
ACTACAAGACCCGCGCCGAGGTGAAGTTCGAGGGCGACACCCTGGTGAACCGCATCGAGCTGAAGGGCAT
CGACTTCAAGGAGGACGGCAACATCCTGGGGCACAAGCTGGAGTACAACTACAACAGCCACAACGTCTAT
ATCATGGCCGACAAGCAGAAGAACGGCATCAAGGTGAACTTCAAGATCCGCCACAACATCGAGGACGGCA
GCGTGCAGCTCGCCGACCACTACCAGCAGAACACCCCCATCGGCGACGGCCCCGTGCTGCTGCCCGACAA
CCACTACCTGAGCACCCAGTCCGCCCTGAGCAAAGACCCCAACGAGAAGCGCGATCACATGGTCCTGCTG
GAGTTCGTGACCGCCGCCGGGATCACTCTCGGCATGGACGAGCTGTACAAGTCCGGACTCAGATCTCGAG
CTATGGCAGCGGAAACGCAGACACTGAACTTTGGGCCTGAATGGCTCCGAGCTCTGTCCAGTGGTGGGAG
TATTACATCCCCTCCTCTTTCTCCAGCATTGCCGAAGTATAAATTAGCAGATTATCGTTACGGCAGAGAA
GAAATGTTAGCACTTTTCCTTAAAGACAACAAGATACCTTCAGACCTTCTGGATAAAGAATTTCTGCCTA
TCCTCCAGGAGGAACCCCTTCCACCATTGGCTCTGGTACCCTTTACAGAAGAAGAACAGAGAAACTTTTC
CATGTCTGTAAATAGTGCTGCTGTCCTGCGATTGACAGGACGAGGAGGAGGAGGAACAGTGGTGGGGGCT
CCTAGAGGTCGAAGTTCTTCAAGAGGGCGAGGCAGAGGCAGAGGTGAATGTGGTTTCTACCAAAGAAGTT
TTGATGAAGTAGAGGGTGTTTTTGGTCGAGGAGGTGGCAGAGAAATGCATAGATCGCAGAGCTGGGAGGA
AAGGGGTGACAGACGTTTTGAAAAACCAGGACGAAAAGATGTAGGGAGACCATGAGGATCCACCGGATCT
AGATAACTGATCATAATCAGCCATACCACATTTGTAGAGGTTTTACTTGCTTTAAAAAACCTCCCACACC
TCCCCCTGAACCTGAAACATAAAATGAATGCAATTGTTGTTGTTAACTTGTTTATTGCAGCTTATAATGG
TTACAAATAAAGCAATAGCATCACAAATTTCACAAATAAAGCATTTTTTTCACTGCATTCTAGTTGTGGT
TTGTCCAAACTCATCAATGTATCTTAACGCGTAAATTGTAAGCGTTAATATTTTGTTAAAATTCGCGTTA
AATTTTTGTTAAATCAGCTCATTTTTTAACCAATAGGCCGAAATCGGCAAAATCCCTTATAAATCAAAAG
AATAGACCGAGATAGGGT
[37 nt withheld, positions 2329-2365]
AAAGAACGTGGACTCCAACGTCAAAGG
[49 nt withheld, positions 2393-2441]
T
[91 nt withheld, positions 2443-2533]
G
[124 nt withheld, positions 2535-2658]
CAGGTGGCACTTTTCGGGGAAATGTGCGCGGAACCCCTATTTGTTTATTTTTCTAAATACATTCAAATAT
GTATCCGCTCATGAGACAATAACCCTGATAAATGCTTCAATAATATTGAAAAAGGAAGAGTCCTGAGGCG
GAAAGAACCAGCTGTGGAATGTGTGTCAGTTAGGGTGTGGAAAGTCCCCAGGCTCCCCAGCAGGCAGAAG
TATGCAAAGCATGCATCTCAATTAGTCAGCAACCAGGTGTGGAAAGTCCCCAGGCTCCCCAGCAGGCAGA
AGTATGCAAAGCATGCATCTCAATTAGTCAGCAACCATAGTCCCGCCCCTAACTCCGCCCATCCCGCCCC
TAACTCCGCCCAGTTCCGCCCATTCTCCGCCCCATGGCTGACTAATTTTTTTTATTTATGCAGAGGCCGA
GGCCGCCTCGGCCTCTGAGCTATTCCAGAAGTAGTGAGGAGGCTTTTTTGGAGGCCTAGGCTTTTGCAAA
GATCGATCAAGAGACAGGATGAGGATCGTTTCGCATGATTGAACAAGATGGATTGCACGCAGGTTCTCCG
GCCGCTTGGGTGGAGAGGCTATTCGGCTATGACTGGGCACAACAGACAATCGGCTGCTCTGATGCCGCCG
TGTTCCGGCTGTCAGCGCAGGGGCGCCCGGTTCTTTTTGTCAAGACCGACCTGTCCGGTGCCCTGAATGA
ACTGCAAGACGAGGCAGCGCGGCTATCGTGGCTGGCCACGACGGGCGTTCCTTGCGCAGCTGTGCTCGAC
GTTGTCACTGAAGCGGGAAGGGACTGGCTGCTATTGGGCGAAGTGCCGGGGCAGGATCTCCTGTCATCTC
ACCTTGCTCCTGCCGAGAAAGTATCCATCATGGCTGATGCAATGCGGCGGCTGCATACGCTTGATCCGGC
TACCTGCCCATTCGACCACCAAGCGAAACATCGCATCGAGCGAGCACGTACTCGGATGGAAGCCGGTCTT
GTCGATCAGGATGATCTGGACGAAGAGCATCAGGGGCTCGCGCCAGCCGAACTGTTCGCCAGGCTCAAGG
CGAGCATGCCCGACGGCGAGGATCTCGTCGTGACCCATGGCGATGCCTGCTTGCCGAATATCATGGTGGA
AAATGGCCGCTTTTCTGGATTCATCGACTGTGGCCGGCTGGGTGTGGCGGACCGCTATCAGGACATAGCG
TTGGCTACCCGTGATATTGCTGAAGAGCTTGGCGGCGAATGGGCTGACCGCTTCCTCGTGCTTTACGGTA
TCGCCGCTCCCGATTCGCAGCGCATCGCCTTCTATCGCCTTCTTGACGAGTTCTTCTGAGCGGGACTCTG
GGGTTCGAAATGACCGACCAAGCGACGCCCAACCTGCCATCACGAGATTTCGATTCCACCGCCGCCTTCT
ATGAAAGGTTGGGCTTCGGAATCGTTTTCCGGGACGCCGGCTGGATGATCCTCCAGCGCGGGGATCTCAT
GCTGGAGTTCTTCGCCCACCCTAGGGGGAGGCTAACTGAAACACGGAAGGAGACAATACCGGAAGGAACC
CGCGCTATGACGGCAATAAAAAGACAGAATAAAACGCACGGTGTTGGGTCGTTTGTTCATAAACGCGGGG
TTCGGTCCCAGGGCTGGCACTCTGTCGATACCCCACCGAGACCCCATTGGGGCCAATACGCCCGCGTTTC
TTCCTTTTCCCCACCCCACCCCCCAAGTTCGGGTGAAGGCCCAGGGCTCGCAGCCAACGTCGGGGCGGCA
GGCCCTGCCATAGCCTCAGGTTACTCATATATACTTTAGATTGATTTAAAACTTCATTTTTAATTTAAAA
GGATCTAGGTGAAGATCCTTTTTGATAATCTCATGACCAAAATCCCTTAACGTGAGTTTTCGTTCCACTG
AGCGTCAGACCCCGTAGAAAAGATCAAAGGATCTTCTTGAGATCCTTTTTTTCTGCGCGTAATCTGCTGC
TTGCAAACAAAAAAACCACCGCTACCAGCGGTGGTTTGTTTGCCGGATCAAGAGCTACCAACTCTTTTTC
CGAAGGTAACTGGCTTCAGCAGAGCGCAGATACCAAATACTGTCCTTCTAGTGTAGCCGTAGTTAGGCCA
CCACTTCAAGAACTCTGTAGCACCGCCTACATACCTCGCTCTGCTAATCCTGTTACCAGTGGCTGCTGCC
AGTGGCGATAAGTCGTGTCTTACCGGGTTGGACTCAAGACGATAGTTACCGGATAAGGCGCAGCGGTCGG
GCTGAACGGGGGGTTCGTGCACACAGCCCAGCTTGGAGCGAACGACCTACACCGAACTGAGATACCTACA
GCGTGAGCTATGAGAAAGCGCCACGCTTCCCGAAGGGAGAAAGGCGGACAGGTATCCGGTAAGCGGCAGG
GTCGGAACAGGAGAGCGCACGAGGGAGCTTCCAGGGGGAAACGCCTGGTATCTTTATAGTCCTGTCGGGT
TTCGCCACCTCTGACTTGAGCGTCGATTTTTGTGATGCTCGTCAGGGGGGCGGAGCCTATGGAAAAACGC
CAGCAACGCGGCCTTTTTACGGTTCCTGGCCTTTTGCTGGCCTTTTGCTCACATGTTCTTTCCTGCGTTA
TCCCCTGATTCTGTGGATAACCGTATTACCGCCATGCAT
Features (pLannotate 1.2.2; 17 found; start..end, strand, type, name):
     61..364     +  enhancer       CMV enhancer: human cytomegalovirus immediate early enhancer
    365..568     +  promoter       CMV promoter: human cytomegalovirus (CMV) immediate early promoter
    564..597     +  LTR            5' LTR (truncated) (fragment): truncated 5' long terminal repeat (LTR) from HIV-1
    613..631     +  promoter       T7 promoter: promoter for bacteriophage T7 RNA polymerase
    665..1381    +  CDS            EGFP: EGFP is a basic (constitutively fluorescent) green fluorescent protein published in 1996, derived from Aequorea victoria. It is reported to be a rapidly-maturing weak dimer with moderate acid sensitivity.
   1382..1402    +  misc_feature   MCS (fragment): multiple cloning site
   1403..1942    +  CDS            GIGYF2 (fragment): GGYF2_HUMAN - Also known as KIAA0642 From Homo sapiens (Human).
   1968..2052    +  CDS            large T antigen (fragment): large T antigen from SV40 (simian virus 40)
   2075..2196    +  polyA_signal   SV40 poly(A) signal: SV40 polyadenylation signal
   2230..2658    -  rep_origin     f1 ori (sequence partly withheld): f1 bacteriophage origin of replication; arrow indicates direction of (+) strand synthesis
   2685..2789    +  promoter       AmpR promoter: bla
   2791..3148    +  promoter       SV40 promoter: SV40 enhancer and early promoter
   3183..3977    +  CDS            NeoR/KanR: aminoglycoside phosphotransferase from Tn5; aph(3')-II (or nptII); confers resistance to neomycin, kanamycin, and G418 (Geneticin®)
   3998..4150    +  CDS            ble (fragment): BLE_KLEPN - Experimental evidence at protein level: Swiss-Prot protein existence level 1. Binding protein with a strong affinity to the bleomycin family of antibiotics. Binds to CL990; an antimitotic-antibiotic compound. From Klebsiella pneumoniae.
   4209..4256    +  polyA_signal   HSV TK poly(A) signal: herpes simplex virus thymidine kinase polyadenylation signal (Cole and Stacy, 1985)
   4347..4363    -  polyA_signal   bGH poly(A) signal (fragment): bovine growth hormone polyadenylation signal
   4585..5173    +  rep_origin     ori: high-copy-number ColE1/pMB1/pBR322/pUC origin of replication
